>Addgene plasmid #149102 | pGBW-m4046497 | addgene full sequence | sequence record 298111 | Ginkgo NGS Result
GCGGCCGCTTGCTATATTGAAGTACGGATTAGAAGCCGCCGAGCGGGCGACAGCCCTCCGACGGAAGACT
CTCCTCCGTGCGTCCTCGTCTTCACCGGTCGCGTTCCTGAAACGCAGATGTGCCTCGCGCCGCACTGCTC
CGAACAATAAAGATTCTACAATACTAGCTTTTATGGTTATGAAGAGGAAAAATTGGCAGTAACCTGGCCC
CACAAACCTTCAAATTAACGAATCAAATTAACAACCATAGGATGATAATGCGATTAGTTTTTTAGCCTTA
TTTCTGGGGTAATTAATCAGCGAAGCGATGATTTTTGATCTATTAACAGATATATAAATGGAAAAGCTGC
ATAACCACTTTAACTAATACTTTCAACATTTTCAGTTTGTATTACTTCTTATTCAAATGTCATAAAAGTA
TCAACAAAAAATTGTTAATATACCTCTATACTTTAACGTCAAGGAGAAAAAACTATAATGAAATTCTTGG
TTTTTCTTGGTATCATAACTACAGTAGCCGCTTTCCACCAGGAATGTTCCTTACAAAGCTGCACGCAACA
TCAACCGTACGTCGTTGATGACCCATGTCCAATCCACTTCTATTCGAAGTGGTACATTAGAGTTGGAGCT
AGGAAGTCTGCACCTTTGATTGAGCTGTGTGTCGATGAAGCTGGTTCAAAGTCTCCAATTCAATACATCG
ACATTGGTAATTATACTGTCTCCTGTTTGCCCTTTACCATTAACTGCCAAGAACCAAAATTAGGCAGTTT
GGTTGTCCGATGTTCTTTCTACGAAGACTTTTTGGAATATCATGATGTGCGTGTTGTCCTAGATTTCATC
CTCGTGCCGAGAGGTTCTTGGAGCCATCCGCAGTTTGAAAAATAAACAGGCCCCTTTTCCTTTGTCGATA
TCATGTAATTAGTTATGTCACGCTTACATTCACGCCCTCCTCCCACATCCGCTCTAACCGAAAAGGAAGG
AGTTAGACAACCTGAAGTCTAGGTCCCTATTTATTTTTTTTAATAGTTATGTTAGTATTAAGAACGTTAT
TTATATTTCAAATTTTTCTTTTTTTTCTGTACAAAGCGGCCGCCGAACCACTAGTGCACTGCAGTACACG
GTTTCCTTGAAATTTTTTTGATTCGGTAATCTCCGAACAGAAGGAAGAACGAAGGAAGGAGCACAGACTT
AGATTGGTATATATACGCATATGTAGTGTTGAAGAAACATGAAATTGCCCAGTATTCTTAACCCAACTGC
ACAGAACAAAAACGTGCAGGAAACGAAGATAAATCATGTCGAAAGCTACATATAAGGAACGTGCTGCTAC
TCATCCTAGTCCTGTTGCTGCCAAGCTATTTAATATCATGCACGAAAAGCAAACAAACTTGTGTGCTTCA
TTGGATGTTCGTACCACCAAGGAATTACTGGAGTTAGTTGAAGCATTAGGTCCCAAAATTTGTTTACTAA
AAACACATGTGGATATCTTGACTGATTTTTCCATGGAGGGCACAGTTAAGCCGCTAAAGGCATTATCCGC
CAAGTACAATTTTTTACTCTTCGAGGACAGAAAATTTGCTGACATTGGTAATACAGTCAAATTGCAGTAC
TCTGCGGGTGTATACAGAATAGCAGAATGGGCAGACATTACGAATGCACACGGTGTGGTGGGCCCAGGTA
TTGTTAGCGGTTTGAAGCAGGCGGCAGAAGAAGTAACAAAGGAACCTAGAGGCCTTTTGATGTTAGCAGA
ATTGTCATGCAAGGGCTCCCTATCTACTGGAGAATATACTAAGGGTACTGTTGACATTGCGAAGAGCGAC
AAAGATTTTGTTATCGGCTTTATTGCTCAAAGAGACATGGGTGGAAGAGATGAAGGTTACGATTGGTTGA
TTATGACACCCGGTGTGGGTTTAGATGACAAGGGAGATGCATTGGGTCAACAGTATAGAACCGTGGATGA
TGTGGTTTCTACAGGATCTGACATTATTATTGTTGGAAGAGGACTATTTGCAAAGGGAAGGGATGCTAAG
GTAGAGGGTGAACGTTACAGAAAAGCAGGCTGGGAAGCATATTTGAGAAGATGCGGCCAGCAAAACTAAA
AAACTGTATTATAAGTAAATGCATGTATACTAAACTCACAAATTAGAGCTTCAATTTAATTATATCAGTT
ATTACCCGAGTAACGAAGCATCTGTGCTTCATTTTGTAGAACAAAAATGCAACGCGAGAGCGCTAATTTT
TCAAACAAAGAATCTGAGCTGCATTTTTACAGAACAGAAATGCAACGCGAAAGCGCTATTTTACCAACGA
AGAATCTGTGCTTCATTTTTGTAAAACAAAAATGCAACGCGAGAGCGCTAATTTTTCAAACAAAGAATCT
GAGCTGCATTTTTACAGAACAGAAATGCAACGCGAGAGCGCTATTTTACCAACAAAGAATCTATACTTCT
TTTTTGTTCTACAAAAATGCATCCCGAGAGCGCTATTTTTCTAACAAAGCATCTTAGATTACTTTTTTTC
TCCTTTGTGCGCTCTATAATGCAGTCTCTTGATAACTTTTTGCACTGTAGGTCCGTTAAGGTTAGAAGAA
GGCTACTTTGGTGTCTATTTTCTCTTCCATAAAAAAAGCCTGACTCCACTTCCCGCGTTTACTGATTACT
AGCGAAGCTGCGGGTGCATTTTTTCAAGATAAAGGCATCCCCGATTATATTCTATACCGATGTGGATTGC
GCATACTTTGTGAACAGAAAGTGATAGCGTTGATGATTCTTCATTGGTCAGAAAATTATGAACGGTTTCT
TCTATTTTGTCTCTATATACTACGTATAGGAAATGTTTACATTTTCGTATTGTTTTCGATTCACTCTATG
AATAGTTCTTACTACAATTTTTTTGTCTAAAGAGTAATACTAGAGATAAACATAAAAAATGTAGAGGTCG
AGTTTAGATGCAAGTTCAAGGAGCGAAAGGTGGATGGGTAGGTTATATAGGGATATAGCACAGAGATATA
TAGCAAAGAGATACTTTTGAGCAATGTTTGTGGAAGCGGTATTCGCAATATTTTAGTAGCTCGTTACAGT
CCGGTGCGTTTTTGGTTTTTTGAAAGTGCGTCATCAGAGCGCTTTTGGTTTTCAAAAGCGCTCTGAAGTT
CCTATACTTTCTAGCTAGAGAATAGGAACTTCCCGAGCGGCCGCGTGTTACAAGCTTGACTCCAGCGTAA
CTGGACTGCAATCAACTCACTGGCTCACCTTCACGGGTGGGCCTTTCTTCGGTAGAAAATCAAAGGATCT
TCTTGAGATCCTTTTTTTCTGCGCGTAATCTGCTGCTTGCAAACAAAAAAACCACCGCTACCAGCGGTGG
TTTGTTTGCCGGATCAAGAGCTACCAACTCTTTTTCCGAGGTAACTGGCTTCAGCAGAGCGCAGATACCA
AATACTGTTCTTCTAGTGTAGCCGTAGTTAGGCCACCACTTCAAGAACTCTGTAGCACCGCCTACATACC
TCGCTCTGCTAATCCTGTTACCAGTGGCTGCTGCCAGTGGCGATAAGTCGTGTCTTACCGGGTTGGACTC
AAGACGATAGTTACCGGATAAGGCGCAGCGGTCGGGCTGAACGGGGGGTTCGTGCACACAGCCCAGCTTG
GAGCGAACGACCTACACCGAACTGAGATACCTACAGCGTGAGCTATGAGAAAGCGCCACGCTTCCCGAAG
GGAGAAAGGCGGACAGGTATCCGGTAAGCGGCAGGGTCGGAACAGGAGAGCGCACGAGGGAGCTTCCAGG
GGTAAACGCCTGGTATCTTTATAGTCCTGTCGGGTTTCGCCACCTCTGACTTGAGCATCGATTTTTGTGA
TGCTCGTCAGGGGGGCGGAGCCTATGGAAAAACGCCAGCAACGCAGAAAGGCCCACCCGAAGGTGAGCCA
GGTGATTACATTTGGGCCCTCATCAGAGGTTTTCACCGTCATCACCGAAACGCGCGAGGCAGCTGCGGTA
AAGCTCATCAGCGTGGTCGTGAAGCGATTCACAGATGTCTGCCTGTTCATCCGCGTCCAGCTCGTTGAGT
TTCTCCAGAAGCGTTAATGTCTGGCTTCTGATAAAGCGGGCCATGTTAAGGGCGGTTTTTTCCTGTTTGG
TCACTTACCAATGCTTAATCAGTGAGGCACCTATCTCAGCGATCTGTCTATTTCGTTCATCCATAGTTGC
CTGACTCCCCGTCGTGTAGATAACTACGATGCGGGAGGGCTTACCATCTGGCCCCAGTGCTGCAATGATA
CCGCGAGACCCACGCTCACCGGCTCCAGATTTATCAGCAATAAACCAGCCAGCCGGGAGGGCCGAGCGCA
GAAGTGATCCTGCAACTTTATCCGCCTCCATCCAGTCTATTAATTGTTGCCGGGAAGCTAGAGTAAGTAG
TTCGCCAGTTAATAGTTTGCGCAACGTTGTTGCCATTGCTACAGGCATCGTGGTGTCACGCTCGTCGTTT
GGTATGGCTTCATTCAGCTCCGGTTCCCAACGATCAAGGCGAGTTACATGATCCCCCATGTTGTGCAAAA
AAGCGGTTAGCTCCTTCGGTCCTCCGATCGTTGCCAGAAGTAAGTTGGCCGCAGTGTTATCACTCATGGT
TATGGCAGCACTGCATAATTCTCTTACTGTCATGCCATCCGTGAGATGCTTTTCTGTGACTGGTGAGTAC
TCAACCAAGTCATTCTGAGAATAGTGTATGCGGCGACCGAGTTGCTCTTGCCCGGCGTCAATACGGGATA
ATACCGCGCCACATAGCAGAACTTTAAAAGTGCTCATCATTGGAAAACGTTCTTCGGGGCGTAAACTCTC
AAGGATCTTACCGCTGTTGAGATCCAGTTCGATGTAACCCACTCGTGCACCCAACTGATCTTCAGCATCT
TTTACTTTCACCAGCGTTTCTGGGTGAGCAAAAACAGGAAGGCAAAATGCCGCAAAAAAGGGAATAAGGG
CGACACGGAAATGTTGAATACTCATTTTAGCTTCCTTAGCTCCTGAAAATCTCGATAACTCAAAAAATAC
GCCCGGTAGTGATCTTATTTCATTATGGTGAAAGTTGGAACCTCTTACGTGCCGATCAAGTCAAAAGCCT
CCGGTCGGAGGCTTTTGACTTTCTGCTATGGAGGTCAGGTATGATTTAAATGGTCAGTTAGA
Features (pLannotate 1.2.2; 13 found; start..end, strand, type, name):
     25..466     +  promoter       GAL1 promoter: S. cerevisiae GAL1; inducible promoter, regulated by Gal4
    478..840     +  CDS            NS8_SARS2: Experimental evidence at protein level: Swiss-Prot protein existence level 1. Plays a role in modulating host immune response (PubMed:31986261). Binds to IL17RA receptor, leading to IL17 pathway activation and an increased secretion of pro-inflammatory factors. Contributes to cytokine storm during COVID-19 infection. From Severe acute respiratory syndrome coronavirus 2 (2019-nCoV) (SARS-CoV-2).
    911..1083    +  terminator     CYC1 terminator (fragment): S. cerevisiae CYC1; transcription terminator for CYC1
   1119..1295    +  promoter       URA3 promoter (fragment): S. cerevisiae URA3
   1296..2099    +  CDS            URA3: orotidine-5'-phosphate decarboxylase, required for uracil biosynthesis; S. cerevisiae URA3; yeast auxotrophic marker, counterselectable with 5-fluoroorotic acid (5-FOA)
   2182..3164    -  rep_origin     2μ ori: yeast 2μ plasmid origin of replication
   3242..3271    +  terminator     T3Te terminator: phage T3 early transcription terminator
   3293..3880    +  rep_origin     ori: high-copy-number ColE1/pMB1/pBR322/pUC origin of replication
   3892..3919    -  terminator     T7Te terminator: phage T7 early transcription terminator
   3943..4134    -  CDS            rop: Rop protein, which maintains plasmids at low copy number; rop
   4135..4995    -  CDS            AmpR: β-lactamase; bla; confers resistance to ampicillin, carbenicillin, and related antibiotics
   4996..5098    -  promoter       cat promoter: promoter of the E. coli cat gene encoding chloramphenicol acetyltransferase
   5099..5130    -  terminator     tonB terminator: bidirectional E. coli tonB-P14 transcription terminator
