[The description below was written by a language model from this plasmid's Addgene catalogue record and pLannotate feature annotations shown in this document.]
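Description:
pGBW-m4046497 is an E. coli–yeast shuttle plasmid for galactose-inducible expression of the SARS-CoV-2 ORF8 accessory protein in Saccharomyces cerevisiae. In bacteria it is maintained by a ColE1/pUC-type origin and selected with ampicillin through a β-lactamase gene that, according to the annotation, is driven by a cat promoter. A short rop annotation lies directly next to AmpR, although the catalogue lists the plasmid as high copy. Short phage T3 and T7 early terminators and a tonB terminator flank the bacterial modules, presumably insulating them from read-through transcription. In yeast, the 2μ origin supports episomal multicopy replication. The URA3 marker allows selection in ura3 strains on medium lacking uracil, and it can be counterselected with 5-fluoroorotic acid.

The expression cassette places a synthetic ORF8 coding sequence, recoded for S. cerevisiae codon usage and made by gene synthesis, between the GAL1 promoter and a CYC1 terminator fragment. GAL1 is regulated by Gal4, so transcription is induced by galactose and repressed by glucose, which is useful when a viral protein might burden the host. The catalogue describes a backbone-encoded C-terminal tag consisting of a thrombin cleavage site followed by StrepII. This would permit Strep-Tactin affinity capture and later tag removal, but the feature table does not annotate the tag separately. It would be expected to lie in the unannotated gap between the ORF8 annotation and the terminator. ORF8 is annotated as a modulator of host immune responses.

The record supports use for producing and purifying ORF8 or studying it in yeast. The depositor notes that the sequencing used for quality control may not cover the entire plasmid.
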