Addgene plasmid #149102: pGBW-m4046497
Purpose: Yeast Expression plasmid for SARS-CoV-2 ORF8 protein
Depositing lab: Ginkgo Bioworks & Benjie Chen. Depositing organization: Ginkgo Bioworks.
Backbone
  Vector backbone: AmpR; 2u URA3
  Backbone size w/o insert (bp): 4078
  Vector type: Yeast Expression
  Selectable markers: URA3
Growth in bacteria
  Bacterial resistance: Ampicillin, 100 μg/mL
  Growth temperature: 37°C
  Growth strain: DH5alpha
  Copy number: High Copy
Gene/Insert
  Gene/Insert name: SARS-CoV-2 ORF8 protein
  Species: S. cerevisiae (budding yeast); Severe acute respiratory syndrome coronavirus 2
  Insert size (bp): 359
  Mutation: Saccharomyces cerevisiae recode 1
  Entrez Gene: ORF8 (a.k.a. GU280_gp09)
  Promoter: pGAL1
  Tag / fusion protein: Cleavable thrombin;StrepII (C terminal on backbone)
  Cloning method: Unknown
Resource information
  A portion of this plasmid was derived from a plasmid made by: GinkgoBioworks
Depositor comments: NCBI Reference Sequence: YP_009724396.1. Created by gene synthesis with Not1 site. NGS used for QC was performed by Ginkgo and may not fully cover the entire plasmid.
How to cite: pGBW-m4046497 was a gift from Ginkgo Bioworks & Benjie Chen (Addgene plasmid # 149102 ; http://n2t.net/addgene:149102 ; RRID:Addgene_149102)
